Addgene plasmid #81802: pDONR223_HIST1H3B_WT
Purpose: Gateway Donor vector containing HIST1H3B , part of the Target Accelerator Plasmid Collection.
Depositing lab: Jesse Boehm & William Hahn & David Root. Depositing organization: Broad Institute. Publication: Systematic Functional Interrogation of Rare Cancer Variants Identifies Oncogenic Alleles. Kim E, Ilic N, Shrestha Y, Zou L, Kamburov A, Zhu C, Yang X, Lubonja R, Tran N, Nguyen C, Lawrence MS, Piccioni F, Bagul M, Doench JG, Chouinard CR, Wu X, Hogstrom L, Natoli T, Tamayo P, Horn H, Corsello SM, Lage K, Root DE, Subramanian A, Golub TR, Getz G, Boehm JS, Hahn WC. Cancer Discov. 2016 Jul;6(7):714-26. doi: 10.1158/2159-8290.CD-16-0160. Epub 2016 May 4. PubMed 27147599.
Backbone
  Vector backbone: pDONR223
  Backbone manufacturer: Invitrogen
  Backbone size w/o insert (bp): 2790
  Vector type: Gateway Entry vector
Growth in bacteria
  Bacterial resistance: Spectinomycin, 50 μg/mL
  Growth temperature: 37°C
  Growth strain: DH5alpha
  Copy number: High Copy
Gene/Insert
  Gene/Insert name: HIST1H3B (alt name: NM_003537.3)
  Species: H. sapiens (human)
  Mutation: WT
  Entrez Gene: H3C2 (a.k.a. H3/l, H3C1, H3C10, H3C11, H3C12, H3C3, H3C4, H3C6, H3C7, H3C8, H3FL, HIST1H3B)
  Promoter: None
  Cloning method: Gateway Cloning
  Sequencing primers: 5′ M13pUC-fwd; 3′ M13-Rev
Terms and licenses: Academic/Nonprofit Terms; Industry Terms: Not Available to Industry
Depositor comments: Closed state: stop codon immediately follows insert
How to cite: pDONR223_HIST1H3B_WT was a gift from Jesse Boehm & William Hahn & David Root (Addgene plasmid # 81802 ; http://n2t.net/addgene:81802 ; RRID:Addgene_81802)
