[The description below was written by a language model from this plasmid's Addgene catalogue record and pLannotate feature annotations shown in this document.]
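Description:
pDONR223_HIST1H3B_WT is a Gateway entry clone built on the Invitrogen pDONR223 backbone and carrying the wild-type human HIST1H3B open reading frame (now designated H3C2), which encodes a replication-dependent histone H3.1, a core nucleosome component. It belongs to the Target Accelerator Plasmid Collection, a set of wild-type and variant ORF clones assembled for systematic functional testing of cancer-associated alleles. This clone serves as the wild-type reference for that gene. The sequenced plasmid is about 3.2 kb. It replicates in E. coli from a high-copy ColE1/pUC-type origin and is selected with spectinomycin through the aadA (SmR) aminoglycoside adenylyltransferase gene, which appears to be driven by a fragment of the class 1 integron Pc promoter annotated upstream.

The roughly 400 bp histone coding sequence sits between two attL recombination sites. The annotation tool labels the first as attL3 and the second as an attL2 fragment, and it matches the ORF to bovine H3.1, reflecting the extreme conservation of histone H3 rather than a non-human insert. The ORF is in the "closed" configuration, with a stop codon immediately after the coding sequence, so it is suited to native or N-terminally tagged expression but not to C-terminal fusions. No promoter drives the insert in this vector. rrnB T1 and T2 terminators lie upstream of the cassette to insulate it from read-through transcription, and a T7 promoter lies downstream of the insert, oriented back toward it. Short lacI, lacZα and GmR fragments are backbone remnants. The intended use is LR Clonase transfer of the ORF into Gateway destination vectors for expression studies.
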