Features (pLannotate 1.2.2; 12 found; start..end, strand, type, name):
    121..213     +  CDS            lacI (fragment): lac repressor; lacI; The lac repressor binds to the lac operator to inhibit transcription in E. coli. This inhibition can be relieved by adding lactose or isopropyl-β-D-thiogalactopyranoside (IPTG).
    268..295     -  terminator     rrnB T2 terminator: transcription terminator T2 from the E. coli rrnB gene
    427..470     +  terminator     rrnB T1 terminator: Escherichia coli rrnB; transcription terminator T1 from the E. coli rrnB gene
    517..553     -  CDS            lacZα (fragment): LacZα fragment of β-galactosidase; lacZ fragment
    570..665     +  protein_bind   attL3: mutant version of attL; recombination site for the Gateway® LR reaction LR Clonase™
    671..1078    +  CDS            H31_BOVIN (sequence withheld): Experimental evidence at protein level: Swiss-Prot protein existence level 1. Core component of nucleosome. Nucleosomes wrap and compact DNA into chromatin, limiting DNA accessibility to the cellular machineries which require DNA as a template. Histones thereby play a central role in transcription regulation, DNA repair, DNA replication and chromosomal stability. DNA accessibility is regulated via a complex set of post-translational modifications of histones, also called histone code, and nucleosome remodeling. From Bos taurus (Bovine).
   1089..1182    -  protein_bind   attL2 (fragment): mutant version of attL; recombination site for the Gateway® LR reaction LR Clonase™
   1200..1218    -  promoter       T7 promoter: promoter for bacteriophage T7 RNA polymerase
   1408..1431    +  promoter       Pc promoter (fragment): intI1 (promoter lies within the coding sequence); class 1 integron promoter
   1607..1663    +  CDS            GmR (fragment): gentamycin acetyltransferase; aacC1; confers resistance to gentamycin
   1670..2461    +  CDS            SmR: aminoglycoside adenylyltransferase (Murphy, 1985); aadA; confers resistance to spectinomycin and streptomycin
   2554..3142    +  rep_origin     ori: high-copy-number ColE1/pMB1/pBR322/pUC origin of replication
>Addgene plasmid #81802 | pDONR223_HIST1H3B_WT | addgene full sequence | sequence record 169160 | Addgene NGS Result
CTTTCCTGCGTTATCCCCTGATTCTGTGGATAACCGTATTACCGCCTTTGAGTGAGCTGATACCGCTCGC
CGCAGCCGAACGACCGAGCGCAGCGAGTCAGTGAGCGAGGAAGCGGAAGAGCGCCCAATACGCAAACCGC
CTCTCCCCGCGCGTTGGCCGATTCATTAATGCAGCTGGCACGACAGGTTTCCCGACTGGAAAGCGGGCAG
TGAGCGCAACGCAATTAATACGCGTACCGCTAGCCAGGAAGAGTTTGTAGAAACGCAAAAAGGCCATCCG
TCAGGATGGCCTTCTGCTTAGTTTGATGCCTGGCAGTTTATGGCGGGCGTCCTGCCCGCCACCCTCCGGG
CCGTTGCTTCACAACGTTCAAATCCGCTCCCGGCGGATTTGTCCTACTCAGGAGAGCGTTCACCGACAAA
CAACAGATAAAACGAAAGGCCCAGTCTTCCGACTGAGCCTTTCGTTTTATTTGATGCCTGGCAGTTCCCT
ACTCTCGCGTTAACGCTAGCATGGATGTTTTCCCAGTCACGACGTTGTAAAACGACGGCCAGTCTTAAGC
TCGGGCCCCAAATAATGATTTTATTTTGACTGATAGTGACCTGTTCGTTGCAACAAATTGATGAGCAATG
CTTTTTTATAATGCCAACTTTGTACAAAAAAGTTGGCACC
[408 nt withheld, positions 671-1078]
TGATTGCCAACTTTCTTGTACAAAGTTGTCATTATAAGAAAGCATTGCTTATCAATTTGTTGCAACGAAC
AGGTCACTATCAGTCAAAATAAAATCATTATTTGCCATCCAGCTGATATCCCCTATAGTGAGTCGTATTA
CATGGTCATAGCTGTTTCCTGGCAGCTCTGGCCCGTGTCTCAAAATCTCTGATGTTACATTGCACAAGAT
AAAAATATATCATCATGCCTCCTCTAGACCAGCCAGGACAGAAATGCCTCGACTTCGCTGCTACCCAAGG
TTGCCGGGTGACGCACACCGTGGAAACGGATGAAGGCACGAACCCAGTGGACATAAGCCTGTTCGGTTCG
TAAGCTGTAATGCAAGTAGCGTATGCGCTCACGCAACTGGTCCAGAACCTTGACCGAACGCAGCGGTGGT
AACGGCGCAGTGGCGGTTTTCATGGCTTGTTATGACTGTTTTTTTGGGGTACAGTCTATGCCTCGGGCAT
CCAAGCAGCAAGCGCGTTACGCCGTGGGTCGATGTTTGATGTTATGGAGCAGCAACGATGTTACGCAGCA
GGGCAGTCGCCCTAAAACAAAGTTAAACATTATGAGGGAAGCGGTGATCGCCGAAGTATCGACTCAACTA
TCAGAGGTAGTTGGCGTCATCGAGCGCCATCTCGAACCGACGTTGCTGGCCGTACATTTGTACGGCTCCG
CAGTGGATGGCGGCCTGAAGCCACACAGTGATATTGATTTGCTGGTTACGGTGACCGTAAGGCTTGATGA
AACAACGCGGCGAGCTTTGATCAACGACCTTTTGGAAACTTCGGCTTCCCCTGGAGAGAGCGAGATTCTC
CGCGCTGTAGAAGTCACCATTGTTGTGCACGACGACATCATTCCGTGGCGTTATCCAGCTAAGCGCGAAC
TGCAATTTGGAGAATGGCAGCGCAATGACATTCTTGCAGGTATCTTCGAGCCAGCCACGATCGACATTGA
TCTGGCTATCTTGCTGACAAAAGCAAGAGAACATAGCGTTGCCTTGGTAGGTCCAGCGGCGGAGGAACTC
TTTGATCCGGTTCCTGAACAGGATCTATTTGAGGCGCTAAATGAAACCTTAACGCTATGGAACTCGCCGC
CCGACTGGGCTGGCGATGAGCGAAATGTAGTGCTTACGTTGTCCCGCATTTGGTACAGCGCAGTAACCGG
CAAAATCGCGCCGAAGGATGTCGCTGCCGACTGGGCAATGGAGCGCCTGCCGGCCCAGTATCAGCCCGTC
ATACTTGAAGCTAGACAGGCTTATCTTGGACAAGAAGAAGATCGCTTGGCCTCGCGCGCAGATCAGTTGG
AAGAATTTGTCCACTACGTGAAAGGCGAGATCACCAAGGTAGTCGGCAAATAACCCTCGAGCCACCCATG
ACCAAAATCCCTTAACGTGAGTTACGCGTCGTTCCACTGAGCGTCAGACCCCGTAGAAAAGATCAAAGGA
TCTTCTTGAGATCCTTTTTTTCTGCGCGTAATCTGCTGCTTGCAAACAAAAAAACCACCGCTACCAGCGG
TGGTTTGTTTGCCGGATCAAGAGCTACCAACTCTTTTTCCGAAGGTAACTGGCTTCAGCAGAGCGCAGAT
ACCAAATACTGTTCTTCTAGTGTAGCCGTAGTTAGGCCACCACTTCAAGAACTCTGTAGCACCGCCTACA
TACCTCGCTCTGCTAATCCTGTTACCAGTGGCTGCTGCCAGTGGCGATAAGTCGTGTCTTACCGGGTTGG
ACTCAAGACGATAGTTACCGGATAAGGCGCAGCGGTCGGGCTGAACGGGGGGTTCGTGCACACAGCCCAG
CTTGGAGCGAACGACCTACACCGAACTGAGATACCTACAGCGTGAGCTATGAGAAAGCGCCACGCTTCCC
GAAGGGAGAAAGGCGGACAGGTATCCGGTAAGCGGCAGGGTCGGAACAGGAGAGCGCACGAGGGAGCTTC
CAGGGGGAAACGCCTGGTATCTTTATAGTCCTGTCGGGTTTCGCCACCTCTGACTTGAGCGTCGATTTTT
GTGATGCTCGTCAGGGGGGCGGAGCCTATGGAAAAACGCCAGCAACGCGGCCTTTTTACGGTTCCTGGCC
TTTTGCTGGCCTTTTGCTCACATGTT
