>Addgene plasmid #81802 | pDONR223_HIST1H3B_WT | depositor partial sequence | sequence record 155121 | Insert sequence
[408 nt withheld, positions 1-408]
