>Addgene plasmid #81802 | pDONR223_HIST1H3B_WT | addgene partial sequence | sequence record 160615 | M13-F20 5'-TGTAAAACGACGGCCAGT-3'
TTTTATTTTGACTGATAGTGACCTGTTCGTTGCAACAAATTGATGAGCAATGCTTTTTTATAATGCCAAC
TTTGTACAAAAAAGTTGGCACC
[408 nt withheld, positions 93-500]
TGATTGCCAACTTTCTTGTACAAAGTTGTCATTATAAGAAAGCATTGCTTATCAATTTGTTGCAACGAAC
AGGTCACTATCAGTCAAAATAAAATCATTATTTGCC
